Addgene plasmid #185712: 2Bc-T MBP_BoMoC(ed)_W403A_6xH
Purpose: Recombinant B. mori truncated R2 RT expression
Depositing lab: Kathleen Collins. Depositing organization: University of California, Berkeley. Publication: Separable structural requirements for cDNA synthesis, nontemplated extension, and template jumping by a non-LTR retroelement reverse transcriptase. Pimentel SC, Upton HE, Collins K. J Biol Chem. 2022 Mar;298(3):101624. doi: 10.1016/j.jbc.2022.101624. Epub 2022 Jan 21. PubMed 35065960.
Backbone
  Vector backbone: pET His6 LIC cloning vector (2Bc-T)
  Backbone manufacturer: Scott Gradia
  Backbone size w/o insert (bp): 5899
  Total vector size (bp): 8419
  Modifications to backbone: Modified to include an N-terminal MBP tag
  Vector type: Bacterial Expression
Growth in bacteria
  Bacterial resistance: Ampicillin, 100 μg/mL
  Growth temperature: 37°C
  Growth strain: DH5alpha
  Copy number: Low Copy
Gene/Insert
  Gene/Insert name: B. mori truncated R2 RT (alt name: BoMoC)
  Species: Bombyx mori
  Insert size (bp): 2520
  Mutation: Changed W403 to A
  Promoter: T7
  Tag / fusion protein: MBP (N terminal on insert); 6xHis (C terminal on insert)
  Cloning method: Ligation Independent Cloning
  Sequencing primers: 5′ T7 promoter; 3′ T7 terminator
Terms and licenses: Academic/Nonprofit Terms; Industry Terms: Not Available to Industry
How to cite: 2Bc-T MBP_BoMoC(ed)_W403A_6xH was a gift from Kathleen Collins (Addgene plasmid # 185712 ; http://n2t.net/addgene:185712 ; RRID:Addgene_185712)
