[The description below was written by a language model from this plasmid's Addgene catalogue record and pLannotate feature annotations shown in this document.]
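Description:
2Bc-T MBP_BoMoC(ed)_W403A_6xH is a bacterial expression plasmid built on the pET His6 LIC cloning vector 2Bc-T, modified to supply an N-terminal maltose-binding protein tag. It is about 8.4 kb in total. It replicates in E. coli from a ColE1/pBR322-type origin accompanied by the rop gene and the bom mobility region, consistent with its catalogue listing as low copy. Selection is by ampicillin, through a β-lactamase gene under its own promoter. The feature table also shows two fragments of the tetracycline resistance gene and the tet promoter flanking the expression cassette. These appear to be pBR322-derived remnants of a gene interrupted by the cassette, not a working marker. A short hit annotated as a T7 gene 10-derived solubility tag lies just upstream of the terminator and after the His tag, so it is probably vector sequence and not part of the expressed protein.

The payload is a roughly 2.5 kb insert encoding a truncated reverse transcriptase from the Bombyx mori R2 non-LTR retroelement, known as BoMoC, carrying a W403A substitution. It was introduced by ligation-independent cloning. Transcription is driven by a T7 promoter, with a T7 gene 10 ribosome binding site and a T7 terminator, so expression requires a host that supplies T7 RNA polymerase. The open reading frame begins with a signal-sequence-free MBP that stays in the cytosol, continues through the reverse transcriptase (unannotated in the feature table), and ends in a C-terminal 6xHis tag. The two tags allow affinity purification from either end, and MBP generally aids solubility. The plasmid is intended for recombinant production of this mutant enzyme. The associated study examined the structural requirements for cDNA synthesis, nontemplated extension and template jumping.
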