Features (pLannotate 1.2.2; 15 found; start..end, strand, type, name):
    453..592     -  misc_feature   bom: basis of mobility region from pBR322
    694..885     -  CDS            rop: Rop protein, which maintains plasmids at low copy number; rop
    902..1282    +  CDS            YPB1_ECOLX: Protein predicted: Swiss-Prot protein existence level 4. From Escherichia coli.
   1524..2424    -  CDS            TcR (fragment): tetracycline efflux protein; tet; confers resistance to tetracycline
   2446..2464    +  promoter       T7 promoter: promoter for bacteriophage T7 RNA polymerase
   2553..2575    +  RBS            RBS: efficient ribosome binding site from bacteriophage T7 gene 10 (Olins and Rangwala, 1989)
   2584..3684    +  CDS            MBP: maltose binding protein from E. coli; malE (mutated); This version of the gene does not encode a signal sequence, so MBP will remain in the cytosol.
   6250..6267    +  CDS            7xHis (fragment): 6xHis affinity tag
   6348..6397    +  CDS            SET1 (fragment): solubility-enhancement tag derived from T7 phage gene 10B
   6405..6452    +  terminator     T7 terminator: transcription terminator for bacteriophage T7 RNA polymerase
   6478..6770    -  CDS            TcR (fragment): tetracycline efflux protein; tet; confers resistance to tetracycline
   6818..6846    -  promoter       tet promoter: E. coli promoter for tetracycline efflux protein gene
   6959..7063    +  promoter       AmpR promoter: bla
   7064..7924    +  CDS            AmpR: β-lactamase; bla; confers resistance to ampicillin, carbenicillin, and related antibiotics
   8095..267     +  rep_origin     ori (across the origin): high-copy-number ColE1/pMB1/pBR322/pUC origin of replication
>Addgene plasmid #185712 | 2Bc-T MBP_BoMoC(ed)_W403A_6xH | addgene full sequence | sequence record 368326 | Addgene NGS Result
GGGGGTTCGTGCACACAGCCCAGCTTGGAGCGAACGACCTACACCGAACTGAGATACCTACAGCGTGAGC
TATGAGAAAGCGCCACGCTTCCCGAAGGGAGAAAGGCGGACAGGTATCCGGTAAGCGGCAGGGTCGGAAC
AGGAGAGCGCACGAGGGAGCTTCCAGGGGGAAACGCCTGGTATCTTTATAGTCCTGTCGGGTTTCGCCAC
CTCTGACTTGAGCGTCGATTTTTGTGATGCTCGTCAGGGGGGCGGAGCCTATGGAAAAACGCCAGCAACG
CGGCCTTTTTACGGTTCCTGGCCTTTTGCTGGCCTTTTGCTCACATGTTCTTTCCTGCGTTATCCCCTGA
TTCTGTGGATAACCGTATTACCGCCTTTGAGTGAGCTGATACCGCTCGCCGCAGCCGAACGACCGAGCGC
AGCGAGTCAGTGAGCGAGGAAGCGGAAGAGCGCCTGATGCGGTATTTTCTCCTTACGCATCTGTGCGGTA
TTTCACACCGCAATGGTGCACTCTCAGTACAATCTGCTCTGATGCCGCATAGTTAAGCCAGTATACACTC
CGCTATCGCTACGTGACTGGGTCATGGCTGCGCCCCGACACCCGCCAACACCCGCTGACGCGCCCTGACG
GGCTTGTCTGCTCCCGGCATCCGCTTACAGACAAGCTGTGACCGTCTCCGGGAGCTGCATGTGTCAGAGG
TTTTCACCGTCATCACCGAAACGCGCGAGGCAGCTGCGGTAAAGCTCATCAGCGTGGTCGTGAAGCGATT
CACAGATGTCTGCCTGTTCATCCGCGTCCAGCTCGTTGAGTTTCTCCAGAAGCGTTAATGTCTGGCTTCT
GATAAAGCGGGCCATGTTAAGGGCGGTTTTTTCCTGTTTGGTCACTGATGCCTCCGTGTAAGGGGGATTT
CTGTTCATGGGGGTAATGATACCGATGAAACGAGAGAGGATGCTCACGATACGGGTTACTGATGATGAAC
ATGCCCGGTTACTGGAACGTTGTGAGGGTAAACAACTGGCGGTATGGATGCGGCGGGACCAGAGAAAAAT
CACTCAGGGTCAATGCCAGCGCTTCGTTAATACAGATGTAGGTGTTCCACAGGGTAGCCAGCAGCATCCT
GCGATGCAGATCCGGAACATAATGGTGCAGGGCGCTGACTTCCGCGTTTCCAGACTTTACGAAACACGGA
AACCGAAGACCATTCATGTTGTTGCTCAGGTCGCAGACGTTTTGCAGCAGCAGTCGCTTCACGTTCGCTC
GCGTATCGGTGATTCATTCTGCTAACCAGTAAGGCAACCCCGCCAGCCTAGCCGGGTCCTCAACGACAGG
AGCACGATCATGCGCACCCGTGGCCAGGACCCAACGCTGCCCGAGATGCGCCGCGTGCGGCTGCTGGAGA
TGGCGGACGCGATGGATATGTTCTGCCAAGGGTTGGTTTGCGCATTCACAGTTCTCCGCAAGAATTGATT
GGCTCCAATTCTTGGAGTGGTGAATCCGTTAGCGAGGTGCCGCCGGCTTCCATTCAGGTCGAGGTGGCCC
GGCTCCATGCACCGCGACGCAACGCGGGGAGGCAGACAAGGTATAGGGCGGCGCCTACAATCCATGCCAA
CCCGTTCCATGTGCTCGCCGAGGCGGCATAAATCGCCGTGACGATCAGCGGTCCAATGATCGAAGTTAGG
CTGGTAAGAGCCGCGAGCGATCCTTGAAGCTGTCCCTGATGGTCGTCATCTACCTGCCTGGACAGCATGG
CCTGCAACGCGGGCATCCCGATGCCGCCGGAAGCGAGAAGAATCATAATGGGGAAGGCCATCCAGCCTCG
CGTCGCGAACGCCAGCAAGACGTAGCCCAGCGCGTCGGCCGCCATGCCGGCGATAATGGCCTGCTTCTCG
CCGAAACGTTTGGTGGCGGGACCAGTGACGAAGGCTTGAGCGAGGGCGTGCAAGATTCCGAATACCGCAA
GCGACAGGCCGATCATCGTCGCGCTCCAGCGAAAGCGGTCCTCGCCGAAAATGACCCAGAGCGCTGCCGG
CACCTGTCCTACGAGTTGCATGATAAAGAAGACAGTCATAAGTGCGGCGACGATAGTCATGCCCCGCGCC
CACCGGAAGGAGCTGACTGGGTTGAAGGCTCTCAAGGGCATCGGTCGACGCTCTCCCTTATGCGACTCCT
GCATTAGGAAGCAGCCCAGTAGTAGGTTGAGGCCGTTGAGCACCGCCGCCGCAAGGAATGGTGCATGCAA
GGAGATGGCGCCCAACAGTCCCCCGGCCACGCGGCCTGCCACCATACCCACGCCGAAACAAGCGCTCATG
AGCCCGAAGTGGCGAGCCCGATCTTCCCCATCGGTGATGTCGGCGATATAGGCGCCAGCAACCGCACCTG
TGGCGCCGGTGATGCCGGCCACGATGCGTCCGGCGTAGAGGATCGAGATCTCGATCCCGCGAAATTAATA
CGACTCACTATAGGGAGACCACAACGGTTTCCCTCTAGTGCCGGCTCCGGAGAGCTCTTTAATTAAGCGG
CCGCCCTGCAGGACTCGAGTTCTAGAAATAATTTTGTTTAACTTTAAGAAGGAGATATAGTTCATGAAAA
TCGAAGAAGGTAAACTGGTAATCTGGATTAACGGCGATAAAGGCTATAACGGTCTCGCTGAAGTCGGTAA
GAAATTCGAGAAAGATACCGGAATTAAAGTCACCGTTGAGCATCCGGATAAACTGGAAGAGAAATTCCCA
CAGGTTGCGGCAACTGGCGATGGCCCTGACATTATCTTCTGGGCACACGACCGCTTTGGTGGCTACGCTC
AATCTGGCCTGTTGGCTGAAATCACCCCGGACAAAGCGTTCCAGGACAAGCTGTATCCGTTTACCTGGGA
TGCCGTACGTTACAACGGCAAGCTGATTGCTTACCCGATCGCTGTTGAAGCGTTATCGCTGATTTATAAC
AAAGATCTGCTGCCGAACCCGCCAAAAACCTGGGAAGAGATCCCGGCGCTGGATAAAGAACTGAAAGCGA
AAGGTAAGAGCGCGCTGATGTTCAACCTGCAAGAACCGTACTTCACCTGGCCGCTGATTGCTGCTGACGG
GGGTTATGCGTTCAAGTATGAAAACGGCAAGTACGACATTAAAGACGTGGGCGTGGATAACGCTGGCGCG
AAAGCGGGTCTGACCTTCCTGGTTGACCTGATTAAAAACAAACACATGAATGCAGACACCGATTACTCCA
TCGCAGAAGCTGCCTTTAATAAAGGCGAAACAGCGATGACCATCAACGGCCCGTGGGCATGGTCCAACAT
CGACACCAGCAAAGTGAATTATGGTGTAACGGTACTGCCGACCTTCAAGGGTCAACCATCCAAACCGTTC
GTTGGCGTGCTGAGCGCAGGTATTAACGCCGCCAGTCCGAACAAAGAGCTGGCAAAAGAGTTCCTCGAAA
ACTATCTGCTGACTGATGAAGGTCTGGAAGCGGTTAATAAAGACAAACCGCTGGGTGCCGTAGCGCTGAA
GTCTTACGAGGAAGAGTTGGTGAAAGATCCGCGTATTGCCGCCACTATGGAAAACGCCCAGAAAGGTGAA
ATCATGCCGAACATCCCGCAGATGTCCGCTTTCTGGTATGCCGTGCGTACTGCGGTGATCAACGCCGCCA
GCGGTCGTCAGACTGTCGATGAAGCCCTGGCAGCCGCGCAGACTGCTGCGGCCGCAGCTATGGGTCGTCG
TCGTGCGTGCCGTGCGATGCGTCCGAAGACCGCGGGTCGTCGTAACGACCTGCACGACGATCGTACCGCG
AGCGCGCACAAGACCAGCCGTCAGAAACGTCGTGCGGAGTACGCGCGTGTGCAAGAACTGTATAAGAAAT
GCCGTAGCCGTGCGGCGGCGGAAGTGATCGATGGTGCGTGCGGTGGCGTTGGTCACAGCCTGGAGGAAAT
GGAAACCTACTGGCGTCCGATTCTGGAACGTGTGAGCGACGCGCCGGGTCCGACCCCGGAGGCGCTGCAC
GCGCTGGGTCGTGCGGAATGGCACGGTGGCAACCGTGATTATACCCAGCTGTGGAAGCCGATCAGCGTTG
AGGAAATTAAAGCGAGCCGTTTCGACGCGCGTACCAGCCCGGGTCCGGATGGTATCCGTAGCGGCCAGTG
GCGTGCGGTGCCGGTTCACCTGAAGGCGGAAATGTTCAACGCGTGGATGGCGCGTGGCGAGATCCCGGAA
ATTCTGCGTCAATGCCGTACCGTGTTTGTTCCGAAAGTTGAGCGTCCGGGTGGCCCGGGTGAATACCGTC
CGATCAGCATTGCGAGCATCCCGCTGCGTCACTTCCACAGCATTCTGGCGCGTCGTCTGCTGGCGTGCTG
CCCGCCGGACGCGCGTCAGCGTGGCTTTATCTGCGCGGATGGTACCCTGGAGAACAGCGCGGTGCTGGAC
GCGGTTCTGGGTGATAGCCGTAAGAAACTGCGTGAATGCCACGTGGCGGTTCTGGACTTCGCGAAGGCGT
TTGATACCGTGAGCCACGAGGCGCTGGTTGAACTGCTGCGTCTGCGTGGCATGCCGGAGCAGTTCTGCGG
TTACATTGCGCACCTGTATGACACCGCGAGCACCACCCTGGCGGTGAACAACGAAATGAGCAGCCCGGTG
AAAGTTGGCCGTGGTGTTCGTCAAGGCGACCCGCTGAGCCCGATCCTGTTTAACGTGGTTATGGATCTGA
TTCTGGCGAGCCTGCCGGAGCGTGTGGGTTACCGTCTGGAGATGGAACTGGTTAGCGCGCTGGCGTATGC
GGACGATCTGGTGCTGCTGGCGGGCAGCAAGGTTGGTATGCAGGAAAGCATCAGCGCGGTGGACTGCGTT
GGCCGTCAAATGGGTCTGCGTCTGAACTGCCGTAAAAGCGCGGTGCTGAGCATGATCCCGGATGGTCACC
GTAAGAAACACCACTACCTGACCGAGCGTACCTTCAACATTGGTGGCAAGCCGCTGCGTCAGGTGAGCTG
CGTTGAACGTTGGCGTTATCTGGGCGTGGACTTTGAGGCGAGCGGTTGCGTTACCCTGGAACACAGCATC
AGCAGCGCGCTGAACAACATTAGCCGTGCGCCGCTGAAACCGCAGCAACGTCTGGAGATCCTGCGTGCGC
ACCTGATTCCGCGTTTCCAGCACGGCTTTGTTCTGGGTAACATCAGCGACGATCGTCTGCGTATGCTGGA
TGTGCAGATTCGTAAGGCGGTTGGTCAATGGCTGCGTCTGCCGGCGGACGTGCCGAAAGCGTACTATCAC
GCGGCGGTTCAAGATGGTGGCCTGGCGATCCCGAGCGTGCGTGCGACCATCCCGGACCTGATTGTTCGTC
GTTTTGGTGGCCTGGATAGCAGCCCGTGGAGCGTGGCGCGTGCGGCGGCGAAGAGCGACAAAATTCGTAA
GAAACTGCGTTGGGCGTGGAAGCAGCTGCGTCGTTTCAGCCGTGTGGATAGCACCACCCAACGTCCGAGC
GTTCGTCTGTTTTGGCGTGAGCACCTGCACGCGAGCGTTGACGGTCGTGAGCTGCGTGAAAGCACCCGTA
CCCCGACCAGCACCAAATGGATTCGTGAACGTTGCGCGCAGATTACCGGTCGTGATTTCGTGCAATTTGT
TCACACCCACATCAACGCGCTGCCGAGCCGTATTCGTGGCAGCCGTGGCCGTCGTGGTGGCGGTGAGAGC
AGCCTGACCTGCCGTGCGGGTTGCAAAGTGCGTGAAACCACCGCGCACATCCTGCAGCAATGCCACCGTA
CCCACGGCGGTCGTATCCTGCGTCACAACAAGATTGTGAGCTTCGTTGCGAAGGCGATGGAGGAAAACAA
ATGGACCGTGGAGCTGGAACCGCGTCTGCGTACCAGCGTTGGCCTGCGTAAACCGGCGATCATTGCGAGC
CGTGATGGCGTGGGTGTTATCGTGGACGTTCAGGTGGTTAGCGGTCAACGTAGCCTGGATGAGCTGCACC
GTGAAAAGCGTAACAAATACGGCAACCACGGTGAGCTGGTTGAGCTGGTTGCGGGCCGTCTGGGTCTGCC
GAAAGCGGAGTGCGTGCGTGCGACCAGCTGCACCATTAGCTGGCGTGGCGTTTGGAGCCTGACCAGCTAT
AAAGAGCTGCGTAGCATCATTGGTCTGCGTGAACCGACCCTGCAGATCGTGCCGATTCTGGCGCTGCGTG
GCAGCCACATGAACTGGACCCGTTTTAACCAAATGACCAGCGTGATGGGTGGCGGTGTTGGTGAGAACCT
CTACTTCCAATCCGGCTCTCATCACCATCACCATCACTAATAACCAACTCCATAAGGATCCGCGATCGCG
GCGCGCCACCTGGTGGCCGGCCGGTACCACGCGTGCGCGCTGATCCGGCTGCTAACAAAGCCCGAAAGGA
AGCTGAGTTGGCTGCTGCCACCGCTGAGCAATAACTAGCATAACCCCTTGGGGCCTCTAAACGGGTCTTG
AGGGGTTTTTTGCTGAAAGGAGGAACTATATCCGGACATCCACAGGACGGGTGTGGTCGCCATGATCGCG
TAGTCGATAGTGGCTCCAAGTAGCGAAGCGAGCAGGACTGGGCGGCGGCCAAAGCGGTCGGACAGTGCTC
CGAGAACGGGTGCGCATAGAAATTGCATCAACGCATATAGCGCTAGCAGCACGCCATAGTGACTGGCGAT
GCTGTCGGAATGGACGACATCCCGCAAGAGGCCCGGCAGTACCGGCATAACCAAGCCTATGCCTACAGCA
TCCAGGGTGACGGTGCCGAGGATGACGATGAGCGCATTGTTAGATTTCATACACGGTGCCTGACTGCGTT
AGCAATTTAACTGTGATAAACTACCGCATTAAAGCTTATCGATGATAAGCTGTCAAACATGAGAATTCTT
GAAGACGAAAGGGCCTCGTGATACGCCTATTTTTATAGGTTAATGTCATGATAATAATGGTTTCTTAGAC
GTCAGGTGGCACTTTTCGGGGAAATGTGCGCGGAACCCCTATTTGTTTATTTTTCTAAATACATTCAAAT
ATGTATCCGCTCATGAGACAATAACCCTGATAAATGCTTCAATAACATTGAAAAAGGAAGAGTATGAGTA
TTCAACATTTCCGTGTCGCCCTTATTCCCTTTTTTGCGGCATTTTGCCTTCCTGTTTTTGCTCACCCAGA
AACGCTGGTGAAAGTAAAAGATGCTGAAGATCAGTTGGGTGCACGAGTGGGTTACATCGAACTGGATCTC
AACAGCGGTAAGATCCTTGAGAGTTTTCGCCCCGAAGAACGTTTTCCAATGATGAGCACTTTTAAAGTTC
TGCTATGTGGCGCGGTATTATCCCGTGTTGACGCCGGGCAAGAGCAACTCGGTCGCCGCATACACTATTC
TCAGAATGACTTGGTTGAGTACTCACCAGTCACAGAAAAGCATCTTACGGATGGCATGACAGTAAGAGAA
TTATGCAGTGCTGCCATAACCATGAGTGATAACACTGCGGCCAACTTACTTCTGACAACGATCGGAGGAC
CGAAGGAGCTAACCGCTTTTTTGCACAACATGGGGGATCATGTAACTCGCCTTGATCGTTGGGAACCGGA
GCTGAATGAAGCCATACCAAACGACGAGCGTGACACCACGATGCCTGCAGCAATGGCAACAACGTTGCGC
AAACTATTAACTGGCGAACTACTTACTCTAGCTTCCCGGCAACAATTAATAGACTGGATGGAGGCGGATA
AAGTTGCAGGACCACTTCTGCGCTCGGCCCTTCCGGCTGGCTGGTTTATTGCTGATAAATCTGGAGCCGG
TGAGCGTGGGTCTCGCGGTATCATTGCAGCACTGGGGCCAGATGGTAAGCCCTCCCGTATCGTAGTTATC
TACACGACGGGGAGTCAGGCAACTATGGATGAACGAAATAGACAGATCGCTGAGATAGGTGCCTCACTGA
TTAAGCATTGGTAACTGTCAGACCAAGTTTACTCATATATACTTTAGATTGATTTAAAACTTCATTTTTA
ATTTAAAAGGATCTAGGTGAAGATCCTTTTTGATAATCTCATGACCAAAATCCCTTAACGTGAGTTTTCG
TTCCACTGAGCGTCAGACCCCGTAGAAAAGATCAAAGGATCTTCTTGAGATCCTTTTTTTCTGCGCGTAA
TCTGCTGCTTGCAAACAAAAAAACCACCGCTACCAGCGGTGGTTTGTTTGCCGGATCAAGAGCTACCAAC
TCTTTTTCCGAAGGTAACTGGCTTCAGCAGAGCGCAGATACCAAATACTGTCCTTCTAGTGTAGCCGTAG
TTAGGCCACCACTTCAAGAACTCTGTAGCACCGCCTACATACCTCGCTCTGCTAATCCTGTTACCAGTGG
CTGCTGCCAGTGGCGATAAGTCGTGTCTTACCGGGTTGGACTCAAGACGATAGTTACCGGATAAGGCGCA
GCGGTCGGGCTGAACG
